Addgene plasmid #139208: pHA851 - osm-10p::Fynempty
Purpose: Control vector for Fyn kinase expression in osm-10 neurons
Depositing lab: Anne Hart. Depositing organization: Brown University. Publication: Tyrosine phosphorylation regulates hnRNPA2 granule protein partitioning and reduces neurodegeneration. Ryan VH, Perdikari TM, Naik MT, Saueressig CF, Lins J, Dignon GL, Mittal J, Hart AC, Fawzi NL. EMBO J. 2021 Feb 1;40(3):e105001. doi: 10.15252/embj.2020105001. Epub 2020 Dec 22. PubMed 33349959.
Backbone
  Vector backbone: pBlueScript
  Vector type: Worm Expression
Growth in bacteria
  Bacterial resistance: Ampicillin, 100 μg/mL
  Growth temperature: 37°C
  Growth strain: DH5alpha
  Copy number: High Copy
Gene/Insert
  Gene/Insert name: Fyn
  Species: H. sapiens (human)
  Mutation: deletion and frame shift to prevent Fyn expression
  Entrez Gene: FYN (a.k.a. SLK, SYN, p59-FYN)
  Cloning method: Gibson Cloning
Terms and licenses: Academic/Nonprofit Terms; Industry Terms: Not Available to Industry
How to cite: pHA851 - osm-10p::Fynempty was a gift from Anne Hart (Addgene plasmid # 139208 ; http://n2t.net/addgene:139208 ; RRID:Addgene_139208)
