[The description below was written by a language model from this plasmid's Addgene catalogue record and pLannotate feature annotations shown in this document.]
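Description:
pHA851 - osm-10p::Fynempty is a Caenorhabditis elegans expression plasmid built on a pBluescript backbone, about 5.3 kb in the sequenced record. It is propagated in E. coli as a high-copy plasmid from a ColE1/pUC-type origin and selected with ampicillin through the β-lactamase gene and its native promoter. The other backbone elements are typical of pBluescript: an f1 phage origin for single-stranded DNA production, remnants of the lacZα/lac promoter-operator region, and T7 and T3 phage promoters flanking the split multiple cloning site into which the worm cassette was assembled by Gibson cloning.

The insert is a disabled version of human FYN, a Src-family non-receptor tyrosine kinase, carrying a deletion and frameshift intended to prevent production of Fyn protein. As the name indicates, it sits under the osm-10 promoter, which is meant to direct expression in osm-10-expressing neurons of the worm. The automated annotation does not label the promoter itself, although an unannotated stretch lies between the upstream MCS fragment and the first coding hit. The annotation tool marks a short fragment as C. elegans src-1. This most likely reflects homology between the residual Fyn kinase sequence and the worm Src relative, not a genuine src-1 insert. A small aex-5 fragment downstream is also flagged, and the record does not explain its role. No 3' UTR, tag or reporter is annotated.

The plasmid serves as the matched negative control for a companion construct expressing functional Fyn in osm-10 neurons. It allows effects of the kinase to be distinguished from effects of the promoter, vector or transgenesis itself.
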