Features (pLannotate 1.2.2; 15 found; start..end, strand, type, name):
      2..157     -  CDS            lacZα (fragment): LacZα fragment of β-galactosidase; lacZ fragment
    165..183     +  promoter       T7 promoter: promoter for bacteriophage T7 RNA polymerase
    192..227     +  misc_feature   MCS (fragment): pBluescript multiple cloning site
   1473..1856    +  CDS            src-1 (fragment): SRC1_CAEEL - Experimental evidence at protein level: Swiss-Prot protein existence level 1. Non-receptor tyrosine-protein kinase which plays a role in endoderm development by controlling spindle orientation in EMS blastomere, probably downstream of receptor mes-1. Also involved in embryonic body morphogenesis, especially in the formation of the pharynx and the intestine (PubMed:12110172, PubMed:12527374, PubMed:19210548). May be dispensable for pharyngeal muscle organization in the adult (PubMed:19210548). Probably phosphorylates netrin receptor unc-5, to regulate distal tip cell (DTC) migratio
   2321..2473    +  CDS            aex-5 (fragment): AEX5_CAEEL - Also known as kpc-3 From Caenorhabditis elegans.
   2571..2591    +  misc_feature   MCS (fragment): pBluescript multiple cloning site
   2604..2622    -  promoter       T3 promoter: promoter for bacteriophage T3 RNA polymerase
   2667..2683    -  protein_bind   lac operator: The lac repressor binds to the lac operator to inhibit transcription in E. coli. This inhibition can be relieved by adding lactose or isopropyl-β-D-thiogalactopyranoside (IPTG). lac repressor encoded by lacI
   2691..2721    -  promoter       lac promoter: promoter for the E. coli lac operon
   2736..2757    -  protein_bind   CAP binding site: CAP binding activates transcription in the presence of cAMP. E. coli catabolite activator protein
   2770..2862    -  CDS            lacI (fragment): lac repressor; lacI; The lac repressor binds to the lac operator to inhibit transcription in E. coli. This inhibition can be relieved by adding lactose or isopropyl-β-D-thiogalactopyranoside (IPTG).
   3045..3633    -  rep_origin     ori: high-copy-number ColE1/pMB1/pBR322/pUC origin of replication
   3804..4664    -  CDS            AmpR: β-lactamase; bla; confers resistance to ampicillin, carbenicillin, and related antibiotics
   4665..4769    -  promoter       AmpR promoter: bla
   4796..5224    +  rep_origin     f1 ori (sequence partly withheld): f1 bacteriophage origin of replication; arrow indicates direction of (+) strand synthesis
>Addgene plasmid #139208 | pHA851 - osm-10p::Fynempty | addgene full sequence | sequence record 274719 | Addgene NGS Result
ATTCGCCATTCAGGCTGCGCAACTGTTGGGAAGGGCGATCGGTGCGGGCCTCTTCGCTATTACGCCAGCT
GGCGAAAGGGGGATGTGCTGCAAGGCGATTAAGTTGGGTAACGCCAGGGTTTTCCCAGTCACGACGTTGT
AAAACGACGGCCAGTGAGCGCGCGTAATACGACTCACTATAGGGCGAATTGGAGCTCCACCGCGGTGGCG
GCCGCTCTAGAACTAGTCTGCAGCTTGACACCGACTGGCACACACAAAATATTAAACTTTCAGGGTCTAA
TCCATCACGAAATGAACGACCACAACCTCAATGCAAAATGTCATTTATGCCAGAAATCTTTCGAGAATAA
GAAGACATTCCGTGAACACTGTGAATTGGATCACACACCGGAAGTGGTATGACAGTATTCATTAACAGAT
TCAATTTGAAATATTAATTTTAGGTTAGATGTGTATTCTGCAAAAGCTCATTCGATCAGCCACTGGAAAT
GAACGATGAACAATGGGCACACTTTTTCGCTCATATTTATGGGGTTAGTAATTCACCATTCGAATCTAGA
AGTCGATTCTCCTGACTGACATTTTTAAAACCATTTTTTCCAGGAAATCCTCTACTCCCGCCTTGCCGAC
TACGAGGATCGTGCTTTGAACACTGCATGAATTATATATTTGATTCGATGGTTAGCTTAATAAAGAATTT
TTCTGTTGTACTTCAACCTTTTTCTGAAATAGGAAATAATCACAAGTTGTCTGAAAAATGTGATCAGCTA
TCCAGATCAAACAGTGAAAATGTTGTCTGCAATGATTCATAGCTGAACATCTGAACTCTTAAATTTTCAG
CGAATCATGATTTGCATTGTGATATATTATTCTTATGGTTGCAAAAGAAAAAAGATTACGAAAATATCTT
GTGACAGAGTAAGAAACCATTGAAATTTAATTAATCACCGTGGAGACAGGTGTGCACTCTGCTCTTATTA
TATTATCAAAACGAGAAACGCGTGAGCAAGAAGTGGGCGTGACTTGGTAGAAAGGTACTTAATCGAGATG
TTGAGCCAACTTTCGAGATTATTCTAAAAGTTTCCATATCAATAAACTTTTTTGGAAATTTCATCTTGCA
AGATGTCATGGGCTGTGTGCAATGTAAGGATAAAGAAGCAACAAAACTGACGGAGGAGAGGGACGGCAGC
CTGAACCAGAGCTCTGGGTACCGCTATGGCACAGACCCCACCCCTCAGCACTACCCCAGCTTCGGTGTGA
CCTCCATCCCCAACTACAACAACTTCCACGCAGCCGGGGGCCAAGGACTCACCGTCTTTGGAGGTGTGAA
CTCTTCGTCTCATACGGGGACCTTGCGTACGAGAGGAGGAACAGGAGTGACACTCTTTGTGGCCCTTTAT
GACTATGAAGCACGGACAGAAGATGACCTGAGTTTTCACAAAGGAGAAAAATTTCAAATATTGAACAGCT
CGGAAGGAGATTGGTGGGAAGCCCGCTCCTTGACAACTGGAGAGACAGGTTACATTCCCAGCAATTATGT
GGCTCCAGTTTGGACGGCCCCCGAGGCAGCCCTGTACGGGAGGTTCACAATCAAGTCTGACGTGTGGTCT
TTTGGAATCTTACTCACAGAGCTGGTCACCAAAGGAAGAGTGCCATACCCAGGCATGAACAACCGGGAGG
TGCTGGAGCAGGTGGAGCGAGGCTACAGGATGCCCTGCCCGCAGGACTGCCCCATCTCTCTGCATGAGCT
CATGATCCACTGCTGGAAAAAGGACCCTGAAGAACGCCCCACTTTTGAGTACTTGCAGAGCTTCCTGGAA
GACTACTTTACCGCGACAGAGCCCCAGTTCCAACCTGGTGAAAACCTGTAAGTCCAATTACTCTTCAACA
TCCCTACATGCTCTTTCTCCCTGTGCTCCCACCCCCTATTTTTGTTATTATCAAAAAACTTCTCTTAATT
TCTTTGTTTTTTAGCTTCTTTTAAGTCACCTCTAACAATGAAATTGTGTAGATTCAAAAATAGAATTAAT
TCGTAATAAAAAGTCGAAAAAAATTGTGCTCCCTCCCCCCATTAATAATAATTCTATCCCAAAATCTACA
CAATGTTCTGTGTACACTTCTTATGTTTTTTACTTCTGATAAATTTTTTTGAAACATCATAGAAAAAACC
GCACACAAAATACCTTATCATATGTTACGTTTCAGTTTATGACCGCAATTTTTATTTCTTCGCACGTCTG
GGCCTCTCATGACGTCAAATCATGCTCATCGTGAAAAAGTTTTGGAGTATTTTTGGAATTTTTCAATCAA
GTGAAAGTTTATGAAATTAATTTTCCTGCTTTTGCTTTTTGGGGTTTCCCCTATTGTTTGTCAAGATTTC
GAGGACGGCGTTTTTCTTGCTAAAATCACAAGTATTGATGAGCACGATGCAAGAAAGATCGGAAGAAGGT
TTGGGTTTGAGGCTCAGTGGAAGGTGAGTAGAAGTTGATAATTTGAAAGTGGAGTAGTGTCTATGGGGTT
TTTGCCTTAAATGACAGAATACATTCCCAATATACCAAACATAACTGTTTCTCGAGGGGGGGCCCGGTAC
CCAGCTTTTGTTCCCTTTAGTGAGGGTTAATTGCGCGCTTGGCGTAATCATGGTCATAGCTGTTTCCTGT
GTGAAATTGTTATCCGCTCACAATTCCACACAACATACGAGCCGGAAGCATAAAGTGTAAAGCCTGGGGT
GCCTAATGAGTGAGCTAACTCACATTAATTGCGTTGCGCTCACTGCCCGCTTTCCAGTCGGGAAACCTGT
CGTGCCAGCTGCATTAATGAATCGGCCAACGCGCGGGGAGAGGCGGTTTGCGTATTGGGCGCTCTTCCGC
TTCCTCGCTCACTGACTCGCTGCGCTCGGTCGTTCGGCTGCGGCGAGCGGTATCAGCTCACTCAAAGGCG
GTAATACGGTTATCCACAGAATCAGGGGATAACGCAGGAAAGAACATGTGAGCAAAAGGCCAGCAAAAGG
CCAGGAACCGTAAAAAGGCCGCGTTGCTGGCGTTTTTCCATAGGCTCCGCCCCCCTGACGAGCATCACAA
AAATCGACGCTCAAGTCAGAGGTGGCGAAACCCGACAGGACTATAAAGATACCAGGCGTTTCCCCCTGGA
AGCTCCCTCGTGCGCTCTCCTGTTCCGACCCTGCCGCTTACCGGATACCTGTCCGCCTTTCTCCCTTCGG
GAAGCGTGGCGCTTTCTCATAGCTCACGCTGTAGGTATCTCAGTTCGGTGTAGGTCGTTCGCTCCAAGCT
GGGCTGTGTGCACGAACCCCCCGTTCAGCCCGACCGCTGCGCCTTATCCGGTAACTATCGTCTTGAGTCC
AACCCGGTAAGACACGACTTATCGCCACTGGCAGCAGCCACTGGTAACAGGATTAGCAGAGCGAGGTATG
TAGGCGGTGCTACAGAGTTCTTGAAGTGGTGGCCTAACTACGGCTACACTAGAAGAACAGTATTTGGTAT
CTGCGCTCTGCTGAAGCCAGTTACCTTCGGAAAAAGAGTTGGTAGCTCTTGATCCGGCAAACAAACCACC
GCTGGTAGCGGTGGTTTTTTTGTTTGCAAGCAGCAGATTACGCGCAGAAAAAAAGGATCTCAAGAAGATC
CTTTGATCTTTTCTACGGGGTCTGACGCTCAGTGGAACGAAAACTCACGTTAAGGGATTTTGGTCATGAG
ATTATCAAAAAGGATCTTCACCTAGATCCTTTTAAATTAAAAATGAAGTTTTAAATCAATCTAAAGTATA
TATGAGTAAACTTGGTCTGACAGTTACCAATGCTTAATCAGTGAGGCACCTATCTCAGCGATCTGTCTAT
TTCGTTCATCCATAGTTGCCTGACTCCCCGTCGTGTAGATAACTACGATACGGGAGGGCTTACCATCTGG
CCCCAGTGCTGCAATGATACCGCGAGACCCACGCTCACCGGCTCCAGATTTATCAGCAATAAACCAGCCA
GCCGGAAGGGCCGAGCGCAGAAGTGGTCCTGCAACTTTATCCGCCTCCATCCAGTCTATTAATTGTTGCC
GGGAAGCTAGAGTAAGTAGTTCGCCAGTTAATAGTTTGCGCAACGTTGTTGCCATTGCTACAGGCATCGT
GGTGTCACGCTCGTCGTTTGGTATGGCTTCATTCAGCTCCGGTTCCCAACGATCAAGGCGAGTTACATGA
TCCCCCATGTTGTGCAAAAAAGCGGTTAGCTCCTTCGGTCCTCCGATCGTTGTCAGAAGTAAGTTGGCCG
CAGTGTTATCACTCATGGTTATGGCAGCACTGCATAATTCTCTTACTGTCATGCCATCCGTAAGATGCTT
TTCTGTGACTGGTGAGTACTCAACCAAGTCATTCTGAGAATAGTGTATGCGGCGACCGAGTTGCTCTTGC
CCGGCGTCAATACGGGATAATACCGCGCCACATAGCAGAACTTTAAAAGTGCTCATCATTGGAAAACGTT
CTTCGGGGCGAAAACTCTCAAGGATCTTACCGCTGTTGAGATCCAGTTCGATGTAACCCACTCGTGCACC
CAACTGATCTTCAGCATCTTTTACTTTCACCAGCGTTTCTGGGTGAGCAAAAACAGGAAGGCAAAATGCC
GCAAAAAAGGGAATAAGGGCGACACGGAAATGTTGAATACTCATACTCTTCCTTTTTCAATATTATTGAA
GCATTTATCAGGGTTATTGTCTCATGAGCGGATACATATTTGAATGTATTTAGAAAAATAAACAAATAGG
GGTTCCGCGCACATTTCCCCGAAAAGTGCCACCTG
[124 nt withheld, positions 4796-4919]
C
[91 nt withheld, positions 4921-5011]
A
[49 nt withheld, positions 5013-5061]
CCTTTGACGTTGGAGTCCACGTTCTTT
[37 nt withheld, positions 5089-5125]
ACCCTATCTCGGTCTATTCTTTTGATTTATAAGGGATTTTGCCGATTTCGGCCTATTGGTTAAAAAATGA
GCTGATTTAACAAAAATTTAACGCGAATTTTAACAAAATATTAACGCTTACAATTTCC
